>Addgene plasmid #164413 | pDT-sgRNA-XMAS-1x | addgene full sequence | sequence record 338865 | Addgene NGS Result
GCTTTATATATCTTGTGGAAAGGACGAAACACCGTTGATGGGGTGGTTCAGGAGTTTTAGAGCTAGAAAT
AGCAAGTTAAAATAAGGCTAGTCCGTTATCAACTTGAAAAAGTGGCACCGAGTCGGTGCTTTTTTGTTTT
AGAGCTAGAAATAGCAAGTTAAAATAAGGCTAGTCCGTTTTTAGCGCGTGCGCCAATTCTGCAGACAGAG
AGGGCCTATTTCCCATGATTCCTTCATATTTGCATATACGATACAAGGCTGTTAGAGAGATAATTGGAAT
TAATTTGACTGTAAACACAAAGATATTAGTACAAAATACGTGACGTAGAAAGTAATAATTTCTTGGGTAG
TTTGCAGTTTTAAAATTATGTTTTAAAATGGACTATCATATGCTTACCGTAACTTGAAAGTATTTCGATT
TCTTGGCTTTATATATCTTGTGGAAAGGACGAAACACCGGGTCTTCGAGAAGACCTGTTTTAGAGCTAGA
AATAGCAAGTTAAAATAAGGCTAGTCCGTTATCAACTTGAAAAAGTGGCACCGAGTCGGTGCTTTTTTGT
TTTAGAGCTAGAAATAGCAAGTTAAAATAAGGCTAGTCCGTTTTTAGCGCGTGCGCCAATTCTGCAGCAA
ATCTAGAGTCGACCTGCAGGCATGCAAGCTTGGCGTAATCATGGTCATAGCTGTTTCCTGTGTGAAATTG
TTATCCGCTCACAATTCCACACAACATACGAGCCGGAAGCATAAAGTGTAAAGCCTGGGGTGCCTAATGA
GTGAGCTAACTCACATTAATTGCGTTGCGCTCACTGCCCGCTTTCCAGTCGGGAAACCTGTCGTGCCAGC
TGCATTAATGAATCGGCCAACGCGCGGGGAGAGGCGGTTTGCGTATTGGGCGCTCTTCCGCTTCCTCGCT
CACTGACTCGCTGCGCTCGGTCGTTCGGCTGCGGCGAGCGGTATCAGCTCACTCAAAGGCGGTAATACGG
TTATCCACAGAATCAGGGGATAACGCAGGAAAGAACATGTGAGCAAAAGGCCAGCAAAAGGCCAGGAACC
GTAAAAAGGCCGCGTTGCTGGCGTTTTTCCATAGGCTCCGCCCCCCTGACGAGCATCACAAAAATCGACG
CTCAAGTCAGAGGTGGCGAAACCCGACAGGACTATAAAGATACCAGGCGTTTCCCCCTGGAAGCTCCCTC
GTGCGCTCTCCTGTTCCGACCCTGCCGCTTACCGGATACCTGTCCGCCTTTCTCCCTTCGGGAAGCGTGG
CGCTTTCTCATAGCTCACGCTGTAGGTATCTCAGTTCGGTGTAGGTCGTTCGCTCCAAGCTGGGCTGTGT
GCACGAACCCCCCGTTCAGCCCGACCGCTGCGCCTTATCCGGTAACTATCGTCTTGAGTCCAACCCGGTA
AGACACGACTTATCGCCACTGGCAGCAGCCACTGGTAACAGGATTAGCAGAGCGAGGTATGTAGGCGGTG
CTACAGAGTTCTTGAAGTGGTGGCCTAACTACGGCTACACTAGAAGAACAGTATTTGGTATCTGCGCTCT
GCTGAAGCCAGTTACCTTCGGAAAAAGAGTTGGTAGCTCTTGATCCGGCAAACAAACCACCGCTGGTAGC
GGTGGTTTTTTTGTTTGCAAGCAGCAGATTACGCGCAGAAAAAAAGGATCTCAAGAAGATCCTTTGATCT
TTTCTACGGGGTCTGACGCTCAGTGGAACGAAAACTCACGTTAAGGGATTTTGGTCATGAGATTATCAAA
AAGGATCTTCACCTAGATCCTTTTAAATTAAAAATGAAGTTTTAAATCAATCTAAAGTATATATGAGTAA
ACTTGGTCTGACAGTTACCAATGCTTAATCAGTGAGGCACCTATCTCAGCGATCTGTCTATTTCGTTCAT
CCATAGTTGCCTGACTCCCCGTCGTGTAGATAACTACGATACGGGAGGGCTTACCATCTGGCCCCAGTGC
TGCAATGATACCGCGAGACCCACGCTCACCGGCTCCAGATTTATCAGCAATAAACCAGCCAGCCGGAAGG
GCCGAGCGCAGAAGTGGTCCTGCAACTTTATCCGCCTCCATCCAGTCTATTAATTGTTGCCGGGAAGCTA
GAGTAAGTAGTTCGCCAGTTAATAGTTTGCGCAACGTTGTTGCCATTGCTACAGGCATCGTGGTGTCACG
CTCGTCGTTTGGTATGGCTTCATTCAGCTCCGGTTCCCAACGATCAAGGCGAGTTACATGATCCCCCATG
TTGTGCAAAAAAGCGGTTAGCTCCTTCGGTCCTCCGATCGTTGTCAGAAGTAAGTTGGCCGCAGTGTTAT
CACTCATGGTTATGGCAGCACTGCATAATTCTCTTACTGTCATGCCATCCGTAAGATGCTTTTCTGTGAC
TGGTGAGTACTCAACCAAGTCATTCTGAGAATAGTGTATGCGGCGACCGAGTTGCTCTTGCCCGGCGTCA
ATACGGGATAATACCGCGCCACATAGCAGAACTTTAAAAGTGCTCATCATTGGAAAACGTTCTTCGGGGC
GAAAACTCTCAAGGATCTTACCGCTGTTGAGATCCAGTTCGATGTAACCCACTCGTGCACCCAACTGATC
TTCAGCATCTTTTACTTTCACCAGCGTTTCTGGGTGAGCAAAAACAGGAAGGCAAAATGCCGCAAAAAAG
GGAATAAGGGCGACACGGAAATGTTGAATACTCATACTCTTCCTTTTTCAATATTATTGAAGCATTTATC
AGGGTTATTGTCTCATGAGCGGATACATATTTGAATGTATTTAGAAAAATAAACAAATAGGGGTTCCGCG
CACATTTCCCCGAAAAGTGCCACCTGACGTCTAAGAAACCATTATTATCATGACATTAACCTATAAAAAT
AGGCGTATCACGAGGCCCTTTCGTCTCGCGCGTTTCGGTGATGACGGTGAAAACCTCTGACACATGCAGC
TCCCGGAGACGGTCACAGCTTGTCTGTAAGCGGATGCCGGGAGCAGACAAGCCCGTCAGGGCGCGTCAGC
GGGTGTTGGCGGGTGTCGGGGCTGGCTTAACTATGCGGCATCAGAGCAGATTGTACTGAGAGTGCACCAT
ATGCGGTGTGAAATACCGCACAGATGCGTAAGGAGAAAATACCGCATCAGGCGCCATTCGCCATTCAGGC
TGCGCAACTGTTGGGAAGGGCGATCGGTGCGGGCCTCTTCGCTATTACGCCAGCTGGCGAAAGGGGGATG
TGCTGCAAGGCGATTAAGTTGGGTAACGCCAGGGTTTTCCCAGTCACGACGTTGTAAAACGACGGCCAGT
GAATTCGAGGGCCTATTTCCCATGATTCCTTCATATTTGCATATACGATACAAGGCTGTTAGAGAGATAA
TTGGAATTAATTTGACTGTAAACACAAAGATATTAGTACAAAATACGTGACGTAGAAAGTAATAATTTCT
TGGGTAGTTTGCAGTTTTAAAATTATGTTTTAAAATGGACTATCATATGCTTACCGTAACTTGAAAGTAT
TTCGATTTCTTG
Features (pLannotate 1.2.2; 17 found; start..end, strand, type, name):
     54..129     +  misc_RNA       gRNA scaffold: guide RNA scaffold for the Streptococcus pyogenes CRISPR/Cas9 system
    136..179     +  misc_RNA       gRNA scaffold (fragment): guide RNA scaffold for the Streptococcus pyogenes CRISPR/Cas9 system
    210..450     +  promoter       U6 promoter: RNA polymerase III promoter for human U6 snRNA
    477..552     +  misc_RNA       gRNA scaffold: guide RNA scaffold for the Streptococcus pyogenes CRISPR/Cas9 system
    559..602     +  misc_RNA       gRNA scaffold (fragment): guide RNA scaffold for the Streptococcus pyogenes CRISPR/Cas9 system
    632..661     +  misc_feature   MCS (fragment): pUC18/19 multiple cloning site
    698..714     -  protein_bind   lac operator: The lac repressor binds to the lac operator to inhibit transcription in E. coli. This inhibition can be relieved by adding lactose or isopropyl-β-D-thiogalactopyranoside (IPTG). lac repressor encoded by lacI
    722..752     -  promoter       lac promoter: promoter for the E. coli lac operon
    767..788     -  protein_bind   CAP binding site: CAP binding activates transcription in the presence of cAMP. E. coli catabolite activator protein
    801..893     -  CDS            lacI (fragment): lac repressor; lacI; The lac repressor binds to the lac operator to inhibit transcription in E. coli. This inhibition can be relieved by adding lactose or isopropyl-β-D-thiogalactopyranoside (IPTG).
   1076..1664    -  rep_origin     ori: high-copy-number ColE1/pMB1/pBR322/pUC origin of replication
   1835..2695    -  CDS            AmpR: β-lactamase; bla; confers resistance to ampicillin, carbenicillin, and related antibiotics
   2696..2800    -  promoter       AmpR promoter: bla
   2895..2930    +  CDS            rop (fragment): Rop protein, which maintains plasmids at low copy number; rop
   3032..3131    +  misc_feature   bom (fragment): basis of mobility region from pBR322
   3137..3294    -  CDS            lacZα (fragment): LacZα fragment of β-galactosidase; lacZ fragment
   3297..25      +  promoter       U6 promoter (across the origin): RNA polymerase III promoter for human U6 snRNA
