[The description below was written by a language model from this plasmid's Addgene catalogue record and pLannotate feature annotations shown in this document.]
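Description:
pDT-sgRNA-XMAS-1x is a small (about 3.5 kb) pUC19-based plasmid that expresses two Streptococcus pyogenes Cas9 single guide RNAs in mammalian cells. It is propagated in E. coli at high copy number through the ColE1/pUC origin and selected with ampicillin via the β-lactamase gene and its native promoter. Remnants of the pUC19 backbone, including the lac promoter and operator, a CAP binding site, part of the multiple cloning site, and fragments of lacZα, lacI, rop and bom, are annotated but play no role in the construct's function. The plasmid carries no mammalian selection marker or reporter of its own, so it is suited to transient co-delivery.

The payload consists of two tandem guide cassettes in the same orientation, each made up of a human U6 RNA polymerase III promoter followed by a short spacer region and an SpCas9 gRNA scaffold. Each complete scaffold is followed by an additional partial scaffold annotation. According to the record, one cassette holds a guide directed against the companion reporter plasmid pEF-XMAS-1xStop, while the other holds a non-targeting placeholder flanked by BbsI sites, into which a user-chosen spacer for an endogenous genomic site can be cloned. The record does not say which cassette occupies which position.

The "dual targeted" design ties editing of the reporter to editing of the genomic locus. In the associated work, which describes a Cas9-mediated adenosine transient reporter, the plasmid is used alongside an adenine base editor and the XMAS reporter so that cells showing reporter conversion can be enriched for ABE activity at the endogenous target.
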