Addgene plasmid #164413: pDT-sgRNA-XMAS-1x
Purpose: Dual targeted guide and cloning vector. Targets pEF-XMAS-1xStop. Guides targeting endogenous sites can be cloned into BbsI sites.
Depositing lab: Xiao Wang. Depositing organization: Arizona State University. Publication: A Cas9-mediated adenosine transient reporter enables enrichment of ABE-targeted cells. Brookhouser N, Nguyen T, Tekel SJ, Standage-Beier K, Wang X, Brafman DA. BMC Biol. 2020 Dec 14;18(1):193. doi: 10.1186/s12915-020-00929-7. PubMed 33317513.
Backbone
  Vector backbone: pUC19
  Vector type: Mammalian Expression, CRISPR, Synthetic Biology
Growth in bacteria
  Bacterial resistance: Ampicillin, 100 μg/mL
  Growth temperature: 37°C
  Growth strain: DH5alpha
  Copy number: High Copy
Gene/Insert
  Gene/Insert name: sgRNA (alt name: single guide RNA)
  gRNA/shRNA sequence: pEF-XMAS-1Xstop, and non-targeted
  Promoter: U6
  Cloning method: Restriction Enzyme; 5′ cloning site BbsI (unknown if destroyed); 3′ cloning site BbsI (unknown if destroyed)
  Sequencing primers: 5′ TGTAAAACGACGGCCAGT
Terms and licenses: Academic/Nonprofit Terms; Industry Terms: Not Available to Industry
How to cite: pDT-sgRNA-XMAS-1x was a gift from Xiao Wang (Addgene plasmid # 164413 ; http://n2t.net/addgene:164413 ; RRID:Addgene_164413)
